Addgene plasmid #229020: pRDA355_sgCiPELO #2
Purpose: Expression of a CRISPRi doxycycline inducible guide targeting PELO
Depositing lab: Francisca Vazquez. Depositing organization: Broad Institute. Publication: SKI complex loss renders 9p21.3-deleted or MSI-H cancers dependent on PELO. Borck PC, Boyle I, Jankovic K, Bick N, Foster K, Lau AC, Parker-Burns LI, Lubicki DA, Li T, Borah AA, Lofaso NJ, Das Sharma S, Chan T, Kishen RV, Adeagbo A, Raghavan S, Aquilanti E, Prensner JR, Krill-Burger JM, Golub TR, Campbell CD, Dempster JM, Chan EM, Vazquez F. Nature. 2025 Feb 5. doi: 10.1038/s41586-024-08509-3. PubMed 39910293.
Backbone
  Vector backbone: pRDA355
  Total vector size (bp): 9046
  Vector type: Mammalian Expression, Lentiviral, CRISPR
  Selectable markers: Puromycin
Growth in bacteria
  Bacterial resistance: Ampicillin, 100 μg/mL
  Growth temperature: 30°C
  Growth strain: NEB Stable
  Copy number: High Copy
Gene/Insert
  Gene/Insert name: PELO gRNA
  gRNA/shRNA sequence: TGCCAGCGGGAACTGTGTAG
  Species: H. sapiens (human)
Terms and licenses: Academic/Nonprofit Terms; Industry Terms: Not Available to Industry
How to cite: pRDA355_sgCiPELO #2 was a gift from Francisca Vazquez (Addgene plasmid # 229020 ; http://n2t.net/addgene:229020 ; RRID:Addgene_229020)
