[The description below was written by a language model from this plasmid's Addgene catalogue record and pLannotate feature annotations shown in this document.]
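Description:
pRDA355_sgCiPELO #2 is a 9,046 bp third-generation-style, self-inactivating lentiviral plasmid built on the pRDA355 backbone. It delivers a doxycycline-inducible CRISPR interference guide RNA against human PELO to mammalian cells. In bacteria it is maintained through a high-copy ColE1/pUC origin and selected with ampicillin via the β-lactamase gene. An f1 origin, an SV40 origin and remnants of lac/lacZα cloning sequences are also carried in the backbone. The viral portion begins with an RSV promoter fused to a truncated HIV-1 5' LTR, which drives genomic RNA production in packaging cells. It continues with the Ψ packaging signal, a gag fragment, the RRE for Rev-dependent nuclear export and a cPPT/CTS, and ends with a WPRE and a ΔU3 3' LTR followed by an SV40 polyadenylation signal.

The payload has two units. The first is an H1-2O2 promoter, a variant of the human H1 Pol III promoter that responds to the tetracycline repressor. It drives the PELO-targeting spacer fused to a Streptococcus pyogenes guide RNA scaffold. The second is an EF-1α core promoter with its intron A, which expresses TetR carrying an SV40 nuclear localisation signal, followed by the puromycin N-acetyltransferase gene. The linker between these two coding sequences is not annotated. TetR keeps guide transcription repressed until doxycycline releases it, and puromycin selects transduced cells. No Cas9 or dCas9 effector is annotated on this plasmid, so the CRISPRi repressor protein must be supplied separately. According to the record, the construct is intended for inducible knockdown of PELO, and the associated publication examines PELO dependency in cancer cells.
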