Features (pLannotate 1.2.2; 31 found; start..end, strand, type, name):
      1..589     +  rep_origin     ori: high-copy-number ColE1/pMB1/pBR322/pUC origin of replication
    772..864     +  CDS            lacI (fragment): lac repressor; lacI; The lac repressor binds to the lac operator to inhibit transcription in E. coli. This inhibition can be relieved by adding lactose or isopropyl-β-D-thiogalactopyranoside (IPTG).
    877..898     +  protein_bind   CAP binding site: CAP binding activates transcription in the presence of cAMP. E. coli catabolite activator protein
    913..943     +  promoter       lac promoter: promoter for the E. coli lac operon
    951..967     +  protein_bind   lac operator: The lac repressor binds to the lac operator to inhibit transcription in E. coli. This inhibition can be relieved by adding lactose or isopropyl-β-D-thiogalactopyranoside (IPTG). lac repressor encoded by lacI
   1012..1030    +  promoter       T3 promoter: promoter for bacteriophage T3 RNA polymerase
   1058..1284    +  promoter       RSV promoter: Rous sarcoma virus enhancer/promoter
   1285..1465    +  LTR            5' LTR (truncated): truncated 5' long terminal repeat (LTR) from HIV-1
   1512..1637    +  misc_feature   HIV-1 Ψ: packaging signal of human immunodeficiency virus type 1
   1621..1984    +  CDS            HIV-1 gag (fragment): gag protein from human immunodeficiency virus 1; gag
   2130..2363    +  misc_feature   RRE: The Rev response element (RRE) of HIV-1 allows for Rev-dependent mRNA export from the nucleus to the cytoplasm.
   2740..2767    +  CDS            Rev (fragment): human immunodeficiency virus 1 (HIV-1) Rev protein; rev; enhances nuclear export of unspliced and incompletely spliced viral mRNAs
   2898..2992    +  promoter       H1-2O2 promoter: doxycycline-inducible variant of the human H1 RNA promoter (Henriksen et al., 2007)
   3044..3103    +  misc_RNA       gRNA scaffold (fragment): guide RNA scaffold for the Streptococcus pyogenes CRISPR/Cas9 system
   3165..3282    +  misc_feature   cPPT/CTS: central polypurine tract and central termination sequence of HIV-1
   3348..3414    +  CDS            small t antigen (fragment): SV40 (simian virus 40) small t antigen
   3440..3651    +  promoter       EF-1α core promoter: core promoter for human elongation factor EF-1α
   3652..4590    +  intron         EF-1α intron A: intron upstream of the start codon of human EF-1α
   4625..5237    +  CDS            TetR (fragment): tetracycline repressor TetR; tetR from transposon Tn10; TetR binds to the tetracycline operator tetO to inhibit transcription. This inhibition can be relieved by adding tetracycline or doxycycline.
   5242..5261    +  CDS            SV40 NLS (fragment): nuclear localization signal of SV40 (simian virus 40) large T antigen
   5344..5940    +  CDS            PuroR (fragment): puromycin N-acetyltransferase; pac from Streptomyces; confers resistance to puromycin
   5956..6544    +  misc_feature   WPRE: woodchuck hepatitis virus posttranscriptional regulatory element
   6595..6614    +  misc_feature   cPPT/CTS (fragment): central polypurine tract and central termination sequence of HIV-1
   6616..6849    +  LTR            3' LTR (ΔU3): self-inactivating 3' long terminal repeat (LTR) from HIV-1
   6927..7048    +  polyA_signal   SV40 poly(A) signal: SV40 polyadenylation signal
   7088..7223    +  rep_origin     SV40 ori: SV40 origin of replication
   7244..7262    -  promoter       T7 promoter: promoter for bacteriophage T7 RNA polymerase
   7270..7425    +  CDS            lacZα (fragment): LacZα fragment of β-galactosidase; lacZ fragment
   7430..7858    +  rep_origin     f1 ori (sequence partly withheld): f1 bacteriophage origin of replication; arrow indicates direction of (+) strand synthesis
   7911..8015    +  promoter       AmpR promoter: bla
   8016..8876    +  CDS            AmpR: β-lactamase; bla; confers resistance to ampicillin, carbenicillin, and related antibiotics
>Addgene plasmid #229020 | pRDA355_sgCiPELO #2 | addgene full sequence | sequence record 467903 | Addgene NGS Result
TTGAGATCCTTTTTTTCTGCGCGTAATCTGCTGCTTGCAAACAAAAAAACCACCGCTACCAGCGGTGGTT
TGTTTGCCGGATCAAGAGCTACCAACTCTTTTTCCGAAGGTAACTGGCTTCAGCAGAGCGCAGATACCAA
ATACTGTTCTTCTAGTGTAGCCGTAGTTAGGCCACCACTTCAAGAACTCTGTAGCACCGCCTACATACCT
CGCTCTGCTAATCCTGTTACCAGTGGCTGCTGCCAGTGGCGATAAGTCGTGTCTTACCGGGTTGGACTCA
AGACGATAGTTACCGGATAAGGCGCAGCGGTCGGGCTGAACGGGGGGTTCGTGCACACAGCCCAGCTTGG
AGCGAACGACCTACACCGAACTGAGATACCTACAGCGTGAGCTATGAGAAAGCGCCACGCTTCCCGAAGG
GAGAAAGGCGGACAGGTATCCGGTAAGCGGCAGGGTCGGAACAGGAGAGCGCACGAGGGAGCTTCCAGGG
GGAAACGCCTGGTATCTTTATAGTCCTGTCGGGTTTCGCCACCTCTGACTTGAGCGTCGATTTTTGTGAT
GCTCGTCAGGGGGGCGGAGCCTATGGAAAAACGCCAGCAACGCGGCCTTTTTACGGTTCCTGGCCTTTTG
CTGGCCTTTTGCTCACATGTTCTTTCCTGCGTTATCCCCTGATTCTGTGGATAACCGTATTACCGCCTTT
GAGTGAGCTGATACCGCTCGCCGCAGCCGAACGACCGAGCGCAGCGAGTCAGTGAGCGAGGAAGCGGAAG
AGCGCCCAATACGCAAACCGCCTCTCCCCGCGCGTTGGCCGATTCATTAATGCAGCTGGCACGACAGGTT
TCCCGACTGGAAAGCGGGCAGTGAGCGCAACGCAATTAATGTGAGTTAGCTCACTCATTAGGCACCCCAG
GCTTTACACTTTATGCTTCCGGCTCGTATGTTGTGTGGAATTGTGAGCGGATAACAATTTCACACAGGAA
ACAGCTATGACCATGATTACGCCAAGCGCGCAATTAACCCTCACTAAAGGGAACAAAAGCTGGAGCTGCA
AGCTTAATGTAGTCTTATGCAATACTCTTGTAGTCTTGCAACATGGTAACGATGAGTTAGCAACATGCCT
TACAAGGAGAGAAAAAGCACCGTGCATGCCGATTGGTGGAAGTAAGGTGGTACGATCGTGCCTTATTAGG
AAGGCAACAGACGGGTCTGACATGGATTGGACGAACCACTGAATTGCCGCATTGCAGAGATATTGTATTT
AAGTGCCTAGCTCGATACATAAACGGGTCTCTCTGGTTAGACCAGATCTGAGCCTGGGAGCTCTCTGGCT
AACTAGGGAACCCACTGCTTAAGCCTCAATAAAGCTTGCCTTGAGTGCTTCAAGTAGTGTGTGCCCGTCT
GTTGTGTGACTCTGGTAACTAGAGATCCCTCAGACCCTTTTAGTCAGTGTGGAAAATCTCTAGCAGTGGC
GCCCGAACAGGGACTTGAAAGCGAAAGGGAAACCAGAGGAGCTCTCTCGACGCAGGACTCGGCTTGCTGA
AGCGCGCACGGCAAGAGGCGAGGGGCGGCGACTGGTGAGTACGCCAAAAATTTTGACTAGCGGAGGCTAG
AAGGAGAGAGATGGGTGCGAGAGCGTCAGTATTAAGCGGGGGAGAATTAGATCGCGATGGGAAAAAATTC
GGTTAAGGCCAGGGGGAAAGAAAAAATATAAATTAAAACATATAGTATGGGCAAGCAGGGAGCTAGAACG
ATTCGCAGTTAATCCTGGCCTGTTAGAAACATCAGAAGGCTGTAGACAAATACTGGGACAGCTACAACCA
TCCCTTCAGACAGGATCAGAAGAACTTAGATCATTATATAATACAGTAGCAACCCTCTATTGTGTGCATC
AAAGGATAGAGATAAAAGACACCAAGGAAGCTTTAGACAAGATAGAGGAAGAGCAAAACAAAAGTAAGAC
CACCGCACAGCAAGCGGCCGCTGATCTTCAGACCTGGAGGAGGAGATATGAGGGACAATTGGAGAAGTGA
ATTATATAAATATAAAGTAGTAAAAATTGAACCATTAGGAGTAGCACCCACCAAGGCAAAGAGAAGAGTG
GTGCAGAGAGAAAAAAGAGCAGTGGGAATAGGAGCTTTGTTCCTTGGGTTCTTGGGAGCAGCAGGAAGCA
CTATGGGCGCAGCGTCAATGACGCTGACGGTACAGGCCAGACAATTATTGTCTGGTATAGTGCAGCAGCA
GAACAATTTGCTGAGGGCTATTGAGGCGCAACAGCATCTGTTGCAACTCACAGTCTGGGGCATCAAGCAG
CTCCAGGCAAGAATCCTGGCTGTGGAAAGATACCTAAAGGATCAACAGCTCCTGGGGATTTGGGGTTGCT
CTGGAAAACTCATTTGCACCACTGCTGTGCCTTGGAATGCTAGTTGGAGTAATAAATCTCTGGAACAGAT
TTGGAATCACACGACCTGGATGGAGTGGGACAGAGAAATTAACAATTACACAAGCTTAATACACTCCTTA
ATTGAAGAATCGCAAAACCAGCAAGAAAAGAATGAACAAGAATTATTGGAATTAGATAAATGGGCAAGTT
TGTGGAATTGGTTTAACATAACAAATTGGCTGTGGTATATAAAATTATTCATAATGATAGTAGGAGGCTT
GGTAGGTTTAAGAATAGTTTTTGCTGTACTTTCTATAGTGAATAGAGTTAGGCAGGGATATTCACCATTA
TCGTTTCAGACCCACCTCCCAACCCCGAGGGGACCCGGTACCCGAACGCTGACGTCATCAACCCGCTCCA
AGGAATCGCGGGCCCAGTGTCACTAGGCGGGAACACCCAGCGCGCGTGCGCCCTGGCAGGAAGATGGCTG
TGAGGGACAGGGGAGTGGCGCCCTGCAATATTTGCATGTCGCTATGTGTTCTGGGAAATCACCATAAACG
TGAAATCCCTATCAGTGATAGAGACTTATAAGTTCCCTATCAGTGATAGAGACACCGTGCCAGCGGGAAC
TGTGTAGGTTTCAGAGCTACAGCAGAAATGCTGTAGCAAGTTGAAATAAGGCTAGTCCGTTATCAACTTG
AAAAAGTGGCACCGAGTCGGTGCTTTTTTGAATTCAAGCTTGGCGTAACTAGATCTTGAGACAAATGGCA
GTATTCATCCACAATTTTAAAAGAAAAGGGGGGATTGGGGGGTACAGTGCAGGGGAAAGAATAGTAGACA
TAATAGCAACAGACATACAAACTAAAGAATTACAAAAACAAATTACAAAAATTCAAAATTTTCGGGTTTA
TTACAGGGACAGCAGAGATCCACTTTGGCGCCGGCTCGAGGGGGCCCGGGTGCAAAGATGGATAAAGTTT
TAAACAGAGAGGAATCTTTGCAGCTAATGGACCTTCTAGGTCTTGAAAGGAGTGGGAATTGGCTCCGGTG
CCCGTCAGTGGGCAGAGCGCACATCGCCCACAGTCCCCGAGAAGTTGGGGGGAGGGGTCGGCAATTGATC
CGGTGCCTAGAGAAGGTGGCGCGGGGTAAACTGGGAAAGTGATGTCGTGTACTGGCTCCGCCTTTTTCCC
GAGGGTGGGGGAGAACCGTATATAAGTGCAGTAGTCGCCGTGAACGTTCTTTTTCGCAACGGGTTTGCCG
CCAGAACACAGGTAAGTGCCGTGTGTGGTTCCCGCGGGCCTGGCCTCTTTACGGGTTATGGCCCTTGCGT
GCCTTGAATTACTTCCACCTGGCTGCAGTACGTGATTCTTGATCCCGAGCTTCGGGTTGGAAGTGGGTGG
GAGAGTTCGAGGCCTTGCGCTTAAGGAGCCCCTTCGCCTCGTGCTTGAGTTGAGGCCTGGCCTGGGCGCT
GGGGCCGCCGCGTGCGAATCTGGTGGCACCTTCGCGCCTGTCTCGCTGCTTTCGATAAGTCTCTAGCCAT
TTAAAATTTTTGATGACCTGCTGCGACGCTTTTTTTCTGGCAAGATAGTCTTGTAAATGCGGGCCAAGAT
CTGCACACTGGTATTTCGGTTTTTGGGGCCGCGGGCGGCGACGGGGCCCGTGCGTCCCAGCGCACATGTT
CGGCGAGGCGGGGCCTGCGAGCGCGGCCACCGAGAATCGGACGGGGGTAGTCTCAAGCTGGCCGGCCTGC
TCTGGTGCCTGGCCTCGCGCCGCCGTGTATCGCCCCGCCCTGGGCGGCAAGGCTGGCCCGGTCGGCACCA
GTTGCGTGAGCGGAAAGATGGCCGCTTCCCGGCCCTGCTGCAGGGAGCTCAAAATGGAGGACGCGGCGCT
CGGGAGAGCGGGCGGGTGAGTCACCCACACAAAGGAAAAGGGCCTTTCCGTCCTCAGCCGTCGCTTCATG
TGACTCCACGGAGTACCGGGCGCCGTCCAGGCACCTCGATTAGTTCTCGAGCTTTTGGAGTACGTCGTCT
TTAGGTTGGGGGGAGGGGTTTTATGCGATGGAGTTTCCCCACACTGAGTGGGTGGAGACTGAAGTTAGGC
CAGCTTGGCACTTGATGTAATTCTCCTTGGAATTTGCCCTTTTTGAGTTTGGATCTTGGTTCATTCTCAA
GCCTCAGACAGTGGTTCAAAGTTTTTTTCTTCCATTTCAGGTGTCGTGACGTACGGCCACCGGTGCCACC
ATGGCTAGATTAGATAAAAGTAAAGTGATTAACAGCGCATTAGAGCTGCTTAATGAGGTCGGAATCGAAG
GTTTAACAACCCGTAAACTCGCCCAGAAGCTAGGTGTAGAGCAGCCTACATTGTATTGGCATGTAAAAAA
TAAGCGGGCTTTGCTCGACGCCTTAGCCATTGAGATGTTAGATAGGCACCATACTCACTTTTGCCCTTTA
GAAGGGGAAAGCTGGCAAGATTTTTTACGTAATAACGCTAAAAGTTTTAGATGTGCTTTACTAAGTCATC
GCGATGGAGCAAAAGTACATTTAGGTACACGGCCTACAGAAAAACAGTATGAAACTCTCGAAAATCAATT
AGCCTTTTTATGCCAACAAGGTTTTTCACTAGAGAATGCATTATATGCACTCAGCGCTGTGGGGCATTTT
ACTTTAGGTTGCGTATTGGAAGATCAAGAGCATCAAGTCGCTAAAGAAGAAAGGGAAACACCTACTACTG
ATAGTATGCCGCCATTATTACGACAAGCTATCGAATTATTTGATCACCAAGGTGCAGAGCCAGCCTTCTT
ATTCGGCCTTGAATTGATCATTTGCGGATTAGAAAAACAACTTAAATGTGAAAGTGGTTCCCCAAAAAAG
AAGAGAAAGGTCGGATCCGGGGCCACCAACTTTTCCCTGCTGAAGCAGGCTGGCGACGTCGAGGAGAACC
CTGGCCCTGGCTCCGCTAGCGGAACCGAGTACAAGCCCACGGTGCGCCTCGCCACCCGCGACGACGTCCC
CAGGGCCGTACGCACCCTCGCCGCCGCGTTCGCCGACTACCCCGCCACGCGCCACACCGTCGATCCGGAC
CGCCACATCGAGCGGGTCACCGAGCTGCAAGAACTCTTCCTCACGCGCGTCGGGCTCGACATCGGCAAGG
TGTGGGTCGCGGACGACGGCGCCGCCGTGGCGGTCTGGACCACGCCGGAGAGCGTCGAAGCGGGGGCGGT
GTTCGCCGAGATCGGCCCGCGCATGGCCGAGTTGAGCGGTTCCCGGCTGGCCGCGCAGCAACAGATGGAA
GGCCTCCTGGCGCCGCACCGGCCCAAGGAGCCCGCGTGGTTCCTGGCCACCGTCGGAGTCTCGCCCGACC
ACCAGGGCAAGGGTCTGGGCAGCGCCGTCGTGCTCCCCGGAGTGGAGGCGGCCGAGCGCGCCGGGGTGCC
CGCCTTCCTGGAGACCTCCGCGCCCCGCAACCTCCCCTTCTACGAGCGGCTCGGCTTCACCGTCACCGCC
GACGTCGAGGTGCCCGAAGGACCGCGCACCTGGTGCATGACCCGCAAGCCCGGTGCCTGAACGCGTTAAG
TCGACAATCAACCTCTGGATTACAAAATTTGTGAAAGATTGACTGGTATTCTTAACTATGTTGCTCCTTT
TACGCTATGTGGATACGCTGCTTTAATGCCTTTGTATCATGCTATTGCTTCCCGTATGGCTTTCATTTTC
TCCTCCTTGTATAAATCCTGGTTGCTGTCTCTTTATGAGGAGTTGTGGCCCGTTGTCAGGCAACGTGGCG
TGGTGTGCACTGTGTTTGCTGACGCAACCCCCACTGGTTGGGGCATTGCCACCACCTGTCAGCTCCTTTC
CGGGACTTTCGCTTTCCCCCTCCCTATTGCCACGGCGGAACTCATCGCCGCCTGCCTTGCCCGCTGCTGG
ACAGGGGCTCGGCTGTTGGGCACTGACAATTCCGTGGTGTTGTCGGGGAAATCATCGTCCTTTCCTTGGC
TGCTCGCCTGTGTTGCCACCTGGATTCTGCGCGGGACGTCCTTCTGCTACGTCCCTTCGGCCCTCAATCC
AGCGGACCTTCCTTCCCGCGGCCTGCTGCCGGCTCTGCGGCCTCTTCCGCGTCTTCGCCTTCGCCCTCAG
ACGAGTCGGATCTCCCTTTGGGCCGCCTCCCCGCGTCGACTTTAAGACCAATGACTTACAAGGCAGCTGT
AGATCTTAGCCACTTTTTAAAAGAAAAGGGGGGACTGGAAGGGCTAATTCACTCCCAACGAAGACAAGAT
CTGCTTTTTGCTTGTACTGGGTCTCTCTGGTTAGACCAGATCTGAGCCTGGGAGCTCTCTGGCTAACTAG
GGAACCCACTGCTTAAGCCTCAATAAAGCTTGCCTTGAGTGCTTCAAGTAGTGTGTGCCCGTCTGTTGTG
TGACTCTGGTAACTAGAGATCCCTCAGACCCTTTTAGTCAGTGTGGAAAATCTCTAGCAGTACGTATAGT
AGTTCATGTCATCTTATTATTCAGTATTTATAACTTGCAAAGAAATGAATATCAGAGAGTGAGAGGAACT
TGTTTATTGCAGCTTATAATGGTTACAAATAAAGCAATAGCATCACAAATTTCACAAATAAAGCATTTTT
TTCACTGCATTCTAGTTGTGGTTTGTCCAAACTCATCAATGTATCTTATCATGTCTGGCTCTAGCTATCC
CGCCCCTAACTCCGCCCATCCCGCCCCTAACTCCGCCCAGTTCCGCCCATTCTCCGCCCCATGGCTGACT
AATTTTTTTTATTTATGCAGAGGCCGAGGCCGCCTCGGCCTCTGAGCTATTCCAGAAGTAGTGAGGAGGC
TTTTTTGGAGGCCTAGGGACGTACCCAATTCGCCCTATAGTGAGTCGTATTACGCGCGCTCACTGGCCGT
CGTTTTACAACGTCGTGACTGGGAAAACCCTGGCGTTACCCAACTTAATCGCCTTGCAGCACATCCCCCT
TTCGCCAGCTGGCGTAATAGCGAAGAGGCCCGCACCGATCGCCCTTCCCAACAGTTGCGCAGCCTGAATG
GCGAATGGG
[124 nt withheld, positions 7430-7553]
C
[91 nt withheld, positions 7555-7645]
A
[49 nt withheld, positions 7647-7695]
CCTTTGACGTTGGAGTCCACGTTCTTT
[37 nt withheld, positions 7723-7759]
ACCCTATCTCGGTCTATTCTTTTGATTTATAAGGGATTTTGCCGATTTCGGCCTATTGGTTAAAAAATGA
GCTGATTTAACAAAAATTTAACGCGAATTTTAACAAAATATTAACGCTTACAATTTAGGTGGCACTTTTC
GGGGAAATGTGCGCGGAACCCCTATTTGTTTATTTTTCTAAATACATTCAAATATGTATCCGCTCATGAG
ACAATAACCCTGATAAATGCTTCAATAATATTGAAAAAGGAAGAGTATGAGTATTCAACATTTCCGTGTC
GCCCTTATTCCCTTTTTTGCGGCATTTTGCCTTCCTGTTTTTGCTCACCCAGAAACGCTGGTGAAAGTAA
AAGATGCTGAAGATCAGTTGGGTGCACGAGTGGGTTACATCGAACTGGATCTCAACAGCGGTAAGATCCT
TGAGAGTTTTCGCCCCGAAGAACGTTTTCCAATGATGAGCACTTTTAAAGTTCTGCTATGTGGCGCGGTA
TTATCCCGTATTGACGCCGGGCAAGAGCAACTCGGTCGCCGCATACACTATTCTCAGAATGACTTGGTTG
AGTACTCACCAGTCACAGAAAAGCATCTTACGGATGGCATGACAGTAAGAGAATTATGCAGTGCTGCCAT
AACCATGAGTGATAACACTGCGGCCAACTTACTTCTGACAACGATCGGAGGACCGAAGGAGCTAACCGCT
TTTTTGCACAACATGGGGGATCATGTAACTCGCCTTGATCGTTGGGAACCGGAGCTGAATGAAGCCATAC
CAAACGACGAGCGTGACACCACGATGCCTGTAGCAATGGCAACAACGTTGCGCAAACTATTAACTGGCGA
ACTACTTACTCTAGCTTCCCGGCAACAATTAATAGACTGGATGGAGGCGGATAAAGTTGCAGGACCACTT
CTGCGCTCGGCCCTTCCGGCTGGCTGGTTTATTGCTGATAAATCTGGAGCCGGTGAGCGTGGGTCTCGCG
GTATCATTGCAGCACTGGGGCCAGATGGTAAGCCCTCCCGTATCGTAGTTATCTACACGACGGGGAGTCA
GGCAACTATGGATGAACGAAATAGACAGATCGCTGAGATAGGTGCCTCACTGATTAAGCATTGGTAACTG
TCAGACCAAGTTTACTCATATATACTTTAGATTGATTTAAAACTTCATTTTTAATTTAAAAGGATCTAGG
TGAAGATCCTTTTTGATAATCTCATGACCAAAATCCCTTAACGTGAGTTTTCGTTCCACTGAGCGTCAGA
CCCCGTAGAAAAGATCAAAGGATCTTC
